Addgene plasmid #34290: KHBD00136
Depositing lab: Bart Deplancke. Depositing organization: Swiss Federal Institute of Technology (EPFL). Publication: Automated protein-DNA interaction screening of Drosophila regulatory elements. Korneel Hens, Jean-Daniel Feuz, Alina Isakova, Antonina Lagovitina, Andreas Massouras, Julien Bryois, Patrick Callaerts, Susan E. Celniker, Bart Deplancke. Nat Methods. 2011 Oct 30;8(12):1065-70. 10.1038/nmeth.1763 PubMed 22037703.
Backbone
  Vector backbone: pDONR221
  Backbone manufacturer: Invitrogen
  Backbone size w/o insert (bp): 2536
  Vector type: Gateway Donor Vector
Growth in bacteria
  Bacterial resistance: Kanamycin, 50 μg/mL
  Growth temperature: 37°C
  Growth strain: DH5alpha
  Copy number: High Copy
Gene/Insert
  Gene/Insert name: CG9797 (alt names: FBgn0037621; CG9797)
  Species: D. melanogaster (fly)
  Insert size (bp): 1254
  Entrez Gene: M1BP (a.k.a. Dmel_CG9797, CC31, CG9797, Dmel\CG9797)
  Cloning method: Gateway Cloning
  Sequencing primers: 5′ M13F; 3′ M13R
Terms and licenses: Academic/Nonprofit Terms; Industry Terms: Not Available to Industry
Depositor comments: Please note that the ORFs in this collection were cloned open-ended (without a stop codon).
How to cite: KHBD00136 was a gift from Bart Deplancke (Addgene plasmid # 34290 ; http://n2t.net/addgene:34290 ; RRID:Addgene_34290)
