[The description below was written by a language model from this plasmid's Addgene catalogue record.]
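Description:
KHBD00136 is a Gateway entry-type clone built in the pDONR221 donor vector backbone (Invitrogen), carrying the open reading frame of the Drosophila melanogaster gene CG9797, now annotated as M1BP. The insert is recorded as 1254 bp in a backbone of about 2.5 kb once the insert has replaced the donor cassette. The plasmid is maintained in E. coli as a high-copy plasmid under kanamycin selection. No feature table accompanies the record, so individual elements such as the origin of replication and the recombination sites are not itemised. A product of Gateway cloning into pDONR221 would normally have the ORF flanked by attL sites, with M13 forward and reverse primer sites on either side, and these are the sequencing primers listed for the clone.

The construct contains no promoter for expressing the insert and is not itself an expression vector. It serves as a shuttle from which the ORF can be moved by LR recombination into any compatible Gateway destination vector. The depositor notes that ORFs in this collection were cloned open-ended, without a stop codon, which permits in-frame C-terminal fusions to tags or functional domains supplied by the destination vector, although it also means a stop codon must come from that vector. The clone belongs to a collection associated with a study on automated protein–DNA interaction screening of Drosophila regulatory elements, which suggests its intended use is generating fusion constructs for that kind of assay. The record does not specify which destination vectors or fusion partners were used.
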