>Addgene plasmid #34290 | KHBD00136 | depositor partial sequence | sequence record 40857 | KHBD00136 sequence 1254 bps
ATGTCGAAATCGGCGCTGAAACACCTAAAGAGCACCTGCCGCGTATGCGCAAAGTATGCAAGCAACAAGC
GGTCGCCGAAGTTATTCGAGCGGAGCAACACAAAGATGATCGACAACATTGAGGCGCTCACAGGCCTTCG
GCTGGAGAACTACGGTTGCCTGCCGGATCAGATATGTGAATGCTGCAGCATGGAACTGGCCTCCGCCGTT
AAGCTGAGGGAGCGCTGCATCGCCGCCCAGCGTGAGCTACTCTTGGGATTGACCGAGGAGCAACGCCAAG
GCATCTCGGCCTTCTACCGGGCGGCTGTCATGGGCGAGGATATTGTCCAGACGGTGAAGACGCCCGACGA
TGATGAGGTCTATGCCACTTATCAGGAAATCGTATTGGAAGAACCTAAGGAAGAGATCGACGACACCAAG
GTAGAGTACGATAATACCTACTACGAGGTGGCCGAGGGACACGCCGGCGAGGACGACGCAGCCTCCTTGA
TTGAAGAGGCCGACTATGATTCCATAATGGCCGAAGACGAAGAGCAGCAGCAAACGTTGGAGCTGGACGA
AGACACCGAGCTAATTGTGGGCGACGTCAACGACGCGTACGTCTACGATTCGGATGATGAGGTGGCCGTT
CTTGACAACGTGCTGGATGATGAGTACGAGCATGAAAACATTGTCGTCAAGAAGTGTAGTCTGCCGCCAA
AGCCAAAGGTCCGGTCGGATGATGCGCGTCGTCGTGGCACCGGCGGAGTATACATCTGCGAGCAGTGCGG
CAATCACATCAAGGGACGCATGGCCTTTGAACTTCACTGTCGTCGCCATCGTGGGGACAAGCAATTTGGC
TGCGAACTCTGTCAGTCGCGCTTCTGCACAACTTCCGAGCTGAAACGCCACATGCGCAAGCACACCGGAG
AGCGACCGTTTGCATGTAAGTACTGTGGCCGCTGCTTCACAGACTACACCACGCGCGTGAAGCATGAGCG
TACCCACACCAATGAGCGCCCCTACGTCTGTGGTACTTGCGGCAAGGCCTTCACTACCGGCTACATCCTT
AAGAACCATATGCTGATACATTCCGGCGAGCGGGCCTACAGGTGCGAGCTGTGCGACAAGTCCTTTATGC
TGCCCACCCACCTGAGCACCCACTTCCGGTCTGGCGTACACAAGCGGCATCTGGAGAAAGCCGAGATGAA
ACAGGTCCTGGAGCAGGAGCAGAAACGTGAACTCAAGGAGGAGGAGGAGGACAGCCTGCACATC
