>Addgene plasmid #34290 | KHBD00136 | addgene partial sequence | sequence record 41956 | M13-Rev 5'-CAGGAAACAGCTATGACC-3'
GATTTTATTTTGACTGATAGTGACCTGTTCGTTGCAACAAATTGATAAGCAATGCTTTCTTATAATGCCA
ACTTTGTACAAGAAAGTTGGCAAGATGTGCAGGCTGTCCTCCTCCTCCTCCTTGAGTTCACGTTTCTGCT
CCTGCTCCAGGACCTGTTTCATCTCGGCTTTCTCCAGATGCCGCTTGTGTACGCCAGACCGGAAGTGGGT
GCTCAGGTGGGTGGGCAGCATAAAGGACTTGTCGCACAGCTCGCACCTGTAGGCCCGCTCGCCGGAATGT
ATCAGCATATGGTTCTTAAGGATGTAGCCGGTAGTGAAGGCCTTGCCGCAAGTACCACAGACGTAGGGGC
GCTCATTGGTGTGGGTACGCTCATGCTTCACGCGCGTGGTGTAGTCTGTGAAGCAGCGGCCACAGTACTT
ACATGCAAACGGTCGCTCTCCGGTGTGCTTGCGCATGTGGCGTTTCAGCTCGGAAGTTGTGCAGAAGCGC
GACTGACAGAGTTCGCAGCCAAATTGCTTGTCCCCACGATGGCGACGACAGTGAAGTTCAAAGGCCATGC
GTCCCTTGATGTGATTGCCGCACTGCTCGCAGATGTATACTCCGCCGGTGCCACGACGACGCGCATCATC
CGACCGGACCTTTGGCTTTGGCGGCAGACTACACTTCTTGACGACAATGTTTTCATGCTCGTACTCATCA
TCCAGCACGTTGTCAAGAACGGCCACCTCATCATCCGAATCGTAGACGTACGCGTCGTTGACGTCGCCC
